Addgene plasmid #197699: pMC-1-CmYLCV-6
Purpose: Phytobrick (MoClo) Level 0 Part
Depositing lab: Daniel Voytas. Depositing organization: University of Minnesota. Publication: An extensible vector toolkit and parts library for advanced engineering of plant genomes. Chamness JC, Kumar J, Cruz AJ, Rhuby E, Holum MJ, Cody JP, Tibebu R, Gamo ME, Starker CG, Zhang F, Voytas DF. Plant Genome. 2023 Mar 9:e20312. doi: 10.1002/tpg2.20312. PubMed 36896468.
Backbone
  Vector backbone: pMC-1-ccdB-6
  Backbone manufacturer: Self-made
  Vector type: Plant Expression
Growth in bacteria
  Bacterial resistance: Spectinomycin, 50 μg/mL
  Growth temperature: 37°C
  Growth strain: DH5alpha
  Copy number: High Copy
Gene/Insert
  Gene/Insert name: CmYLCV promoter
  Species: Cestrum yellow leaf curling virus
  Insert size (bp): 465
  Cloning method: Restriction Enzyme; 5′ cloning site Unknown (unknown if destroyed)
Terms and licenses: Academic/Nonprofit Terms; Industry Terms: Not Available to Industry
Depositor comments: Please visit https://doi.org/10.1101/2022.10.15.511792 for bioRxiv preprint.
How to cite: pMC-1-CmYLCV-6 was a gift from Daniel Voytas (Addgene plasmid # 197699 ; http://n2t.net/addgene:197699 ; RRID:Addgene_197699)
