[The description below was written by a language model from this plasmid's Addgene catalogue record and pLannotate feature annotations shown in this document.]
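Description:
pMC-1-CmYLCV-6 is a small (about 2.7 kb) Level 0 part plasmid in the Phytobrick/MoClo modular cloning format, belonging to a plant genome engineering vector toolkit and parts library. It was made in the self-made acceptor backbone pMC-1-ccdB-6. The backbone name suggests that the part replaced a ccdB counter-selection cassette, although the record lists the cloning sites as unknown. The plasmid is maintained in E. coli from a high-copy ColE1/pUC-type origin. Selection is with spectinomycin, conferred by an aadA gene (streptomycin/spectinomycin adenylyltransferase) that lies downstream of an annotated AmpR (bla) promoter.

The payload is a 465 bp promoter from Cestrum yellow leaf curling virus (CmYLCV), a plant pararetrovirus whose promoter is generally used to drive strong constitutive expression in plants. The automated feature table does not annotate this promoter. It presumably sits in the unannotated stretch between the short leading fragments and the resistance cassette, but its exact position cannot be read from the record. The other hits are short fragments of an RSF origin, lacI, an integron integrase and a gentamicin resistance gene. These are most likely remnants of sequence flanking the part site and the aadA cassette rather than functional elements.

Although catalogued as a plant expression vector, the plasmid carries no coding sequence, terminator or plant selection marker and is not an expression construct on its own. It serves as a promoter donor, to be combined by Golden Gate-style assembly with other Level 0 parts such as coding sequences and terminators. This builds transcription units in higher-level vectors.
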