Features (pLannotate 1.2.2; 7 found; start..end, strand, type, name):
      1..23      +  rep_origin     RSF ori (fragment): Plasmids containing the RSF 1030 origin of replication can be propagated in E. coli cells that contain additional plasmids with compatible origins.
     25..74      +  CDS            lacI (fragment): lac repressor; lacI; The lac repressor binds to the lac operator to inhibit transcription in E. coli. This inhibition can be relieved by adding lactose or isopropyl-β-D-thiogalactopyranoside (IPTG).
    684..788     +  promoter       AmpR promoter: bla
    779..859     -  CDS            int (fragment): INT2_ECOLX - Protein inferred from homology: Swiss-Prot protein existence level 3. Putative integrase believed to be involved in the insertion of antibiotic resistance genes into plasmids and transposons. From Escherichia coli.
    947..1003    +  CDS            GmR (fragment): gentamycin acetyltransferase; aacC1; confers resistance to gentamycin
   1010..1798    +  CDS            aadA: S3AD_ECOLX - Experimental evidence at protein level: Swiss-Prot protein existence level 1. Mediates bacterial resistance to the antibiotics streptomycin and spectinomycin. From Escherichia coli.
   1972..2560    +  rep_origin     ori: high-copy-number ColE1/pMB1/pBR322/pUC origin of replication
>Addgene plasmid #197699 | pMC-1-CmYLCV-6 | addgene full sequence | sequence record 391027 | Addgene NGS Result
GTCAGTGAGCGAGGAAGCGGAAGAGCGCCCAATACGCAAACCGCCTCTCCCCGCGCGTTGGCCGATTCAT
TAATCACTCTGTGGTCTCAGGAGTGGCAGACATACTGTCCCACAAATGAAGATGGAATCTGTAAAAGAAA
ACGCGTGAAATAATGCGTCTGACAAAGGTTAGGTCGGCTGCCTTTAATCAATACCAAAGTGGTCCCTACC
ACGATGGAAAAACTGTGCAGTCGGTTTGGCTTTTTCTGACGAACAAATAAGATTCGTGGCCGACAGGTGG
GGGTCCACCATGTGAAGGCATCTTCAGACTCCAATAATGGAGCAATGACGTAAGGGCTTACGAAATAAGT
AAGGGTAGTTTGGGAAATGTCCACTCACCCGTCAGTCTATAAATACTTAGCCCCTCCCTCATTGTTAAGG
GAGCAAAATCTCAGAGAGATAGTCCTAGAGAGAGAAAGAGAGCAAGTAGCCTAGAAGTAGTCAAGGCGGC
GAAGTATTCAGGCACGTGGCCAGGAAGAAGAAAAGCCAAGACGACGAAAACAGGTAAGAGCTAAGCTTAA
TGTGAGACCACGAAGTGGCTCTTCAGTGGACGAAAGGGCCTCGTGATACGCCTATTTTTATAGGTTAATG
TCATGATAATAATGGTTTCTTAGACGTCAGGTGGCACTTTTCGGGGAAATGTGCGCGGAACCCCTATTTG
TTTATTTTTCTAAATACATTCAAATATGTATCCGCTCATGAGACAATAACCCTGATAAATGCTTCAATAA
TATTGAAAAAGGAAGAGTATGCGCTCACGCAACTGGTCCAGAACCTTGACCGAACGCAGCGGTGGTAACG
GCGCAGTGGCGGTTTTCATGGCTTGTTATGACTGTTTTTTTTTGGGGTACAGTCTATGCCTCGGGCATCC
AAGCAGCAAGCGCGTTACGCCGTGGGTCGATGTTTGATGTTATGGAGCAGCAACGATGTTACGCAGCAGG
GCAGTCGCCCTAAAACAAAGTTAAACATCATGAGGGAAGCGGTGATCGCCGAAGTATCGACTCAACTATC
AGAGGTAGTTGGCGTCATCGAGCGCCATCTCGAACCGACGTTGCTGGCCGTACATTTGTACGGCTCCGCA
GTGGATGGCGGCCTGAAGCCACACAGCGATATTGATTTGCTGGTTACGGTGACCGTAAGGCTTGATGAAA
CAACGCGGCGAGCTTTGATCAACGACCTTTTGGAAACTTCGGCTTCCCCTGGAGAGAGCGAGATTCTCCG
CGCTGTAGAAGTCACCATTGTTGTGCACGACGACATCATTCCGTGGCGTTATCCAGCTAAGCGCGAACTG
CAATTTGGAGAATGGCAGCGCAATGACATTCTTGCAGGTATCTTCGAGCCAGCCACGATCGACATTGATC
TGGCTATCTTGCTGACAAAAGCAAGAGAACATAGCGTTGCCTTGGTAGGTCCAGCGGCGGAGGAACTCTT
TGATCCGGTTCCTGAACAGGATCTATTTGAGGCGCTAAATGAAACCTTAACGCTATGGAACTCGCCGCCC
GACTGGGCTGGCGATGAGCGAAATGTAGTGCTTACGTTGTCCCGCATTTGGTACAGCGCAGTAACCGGCA
AAATCGCGCCGAAGGATGTCGCTGCCGACTGGGCAATGGAGCGCCTGCCGGCCCAGTATCAGCCCGTCAT
ACTTGAAGCTAGACAGGCTTATCTTGGACAAGAAGAAGATCGCTTGGCCTCGCGCGCAGATCAGTTGGAA
GAATTTGTCCATTACGTAAAAGGCGAGATCACCAAGGTAGTCGGCAAATAACTGTCAGACCAAGTTTACT
CATATATACTTTAGATTGATTTAAAACTTCATTTTTAATTTAAAAGGATCTAGGTGAAGATCCTTTTTGA
TAATCTCATGACCAAAATCCCTTAACGTGAGTTTTCGTTCCACTGAGCGTCAGACCCCGTAGAAAAGATC
AAAGGATCTTCTTGAGATCCTTTTTTTCTGCGCGTAATCTGCTGCTTGCAAACAAAAAAACCACCGCTAC
CAGCGGTGGTTTGTTTGCCGGATCAAGAGCTACCAACTCTTTTTCCGAAGGTAACTGGCTTCAGCAGAGC
GCAGATACCAAATACTGTTCTTCTAGTGTAGCCGTAGTTAGGCCACCACTTCAAGAACTCTGTAGCACCG
CCTACATACCTCGCTCTGCTAATCCTGTTACCAGTGGCTGCTGCCAGTGGCGATAAGTCGTGTCTTACCG
GGTTGGACTCAAGACGATAGTTACCGGATAAGGCGCAGCGGTCGGGCTGAACGGGGGGTTCGTGCACACA
GCCCAGCTTGGAGCGAACGACCTACACCGAACTGAGATACCTACAGCGTGAGCTATGAGAAAGCGCCACG
CTTCCCGAAGGGAGAAAGGCGGACAGGTATCCGGTAAGCGGCAGGGTCGGAACAGGAGAGCGCACGAGGG
AGCTTCCAGGGGGAAACGCCTGGTATCTTTATAGTCCTGTCGGGTTTCGCCACCTCTGACTTGAGCGTCG
ATTTTTGTGATGCTCGTCAGGGGGGCGGAGCCTATGGAAAAACGCCAGCAACGCGGCCTTTTTACGGTTC
CTGGCCTTTTGCTGGCCTTTTGCTCACATGTTCTTTCCTGCGTTATCCCCTGATTCTGTGGATAACCGTA
TTACCGCCTTTGAGTGAGCTGATACCGCTCGCCGCAGCCGAACGACCGAGCGCAGCGA
